Addgene plasmid #146484: pAc5.1B-EGFP-DmGW182-MGW-Cterm_H
Purpose: Insect Expression of DmGW182-MGW-Cterm
Depositing lab: Elisa Izaurralde. Depositing organization: Max Planck Institute for Developmental Biology. Publication: The silencing domain of GW182 interacts with PABPC1 to promote translational repression and degradation of microRNA targets and is required for target release. Zekri L, Huntzinger E, Heimstadt S, Izaurralde E. Mol Cell Biol. 2009 Dec;29(23):6220-31. doi: 10.1128/MCB.01081-09. Epub 2009 Sep 21. PubMed 19797087.
Backbone
  Vector backbone: Unknown
  Vector type: Insect Expression
Growth in bacteria
  Bacterial resistance: Ampicillin, 100 μg/mL
  Growth temperature: 37°C
  Growth strain: DH5alpha
  Copy number: Low Copy
Gene/Insert
  Gene/Insert name: DmGW182-MGW-Cterm
  Species: D. melanogaster (fly)
  Entrez Gene: gw (a.k.a. Dmel_CG31992, CG11484, CG31992, CG9905, Dmel\CG31992, GQ182, GW, GW182, Gw, Gw182, anon-EST:Posey205, dGW182, gw182)
  Cloning method: Unknown
Terms and licenses: Academic/Nonprofit Terms; Industry Terms: Not Available to Industry
Depositor comments: Plasmids from this collection were made available to the research community and donated after the lab closed. Please note that the sequence provided by the depositing laboratory may be theoretical/predicted or based on Sanger sequencing results. There may be discrepancies between sequencing results obtained by Addgene and the depositor sequence. If an Addgene verified sequence is not available, please contact before placing your order to request that our lab fully sequence the plasmid.
How to cite: pAc5.1B-EGFP-DmGW182-MGW-Cterm_H was a gift from Elisa Izaurralde (Addgene plasmid # 146484 ; http://n2t.net/addgene:146484 ; RRID:Addgene_146484)
