[The description below was written by a language model from this plasmid's Addgene catalogue record and pLannotate feature annotations shown in this document.]
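Description:
pAc5.1B-EGFP-DmGW182-MGW-Cterm_H is an insect-cell expression plasmid of about 7.4 kb. The catalogue lists the backbone as unknown, although the name and feature layout point to a pAc5.1-type vector. It is propagated in E. coli through a ColE1/pUC-family origin and selected with ampicillin via the β-lactamase gene and its bla promoter. The origin is annotated as a high-copy type, whereas the catalogue entry records the plasmid as low copy. Short annotated fragments of a tetracycline resistance gene and of SV40 large T antigen appear to be non-functional backbone remnants. No marker for selection in insect cells is annotated, which fits transient transfection.

The expression cassette is driven by the Drosophila melanogaster actin 5C promoter, a strong constitutive promoter commonly used in fly cell lines. It directs synthesis of EGFP followed by a roughly 1.3 kb fragment of the Drosophila gw gene, which encodes GW182, a partner of Argonaute proteins in microRNA-mediated silencing. The name suggests that the fragment spans the middle GW region through the C-terminal part of the protein, but the record does not give the boundaries. A V5 epitope sequence lies just downstream of the insert; whether it is in frame and translated or preceded by a stop codon cannot be determined from the table. An SV40 polyadenylation signal follows, annotated on the opposite strand.

The EGFP fusion allows the GW182 fragment to be visualised, detected or immunoprecipitated. The associated publication concerns the GW182 silencing domain, its interaction with PABPC1, and its role in translational repression and degradation of microRNA targets, so the construct likely served in domain-mapping, interaction or functional assays in Drosophila cells.
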