Features (pLannotate 1.2.2; 10 found; start..end, strand, type, name):
      1..2510    +  promoter       Ac5 promoter: Drosophila melanogaster actin 5C promoter
   2530..3246    +  CDS            EGFP: EGFP is a basic (constitutively fluorescent) green fluorescent protein published in 1996, derived from Aequorea victoria. It is reported to be a rapidly-maturing weak dimer with moderate acid sensitivity.
   3289..4605    +  CDS            gw (fragment): GAWKY_DROME - Also known as GW182 From Drosophila melanogaster (Fruit fly).
   4631..4672    +  CDS            V5 tag: epitope tag from simian virus 5
   4772..4906    -  polyA_signal   SV40 poly(A) signal: SV40 polyadenylation signal
   4929..5013    -  CDS            large T antigen (fragment): large T antigen from SV40 (simian virus 40)
   5014..5461    +  CDS            TcR (fragment): tetracycline efflux protein; tet; confers resistance to tetracycline
   5507..6095    -  rep_origin     ori: high-copy-number ColE1/pMB1/pBR322/pUC origin of replication
   6266..7126    -  CDS            AmpR: β-lactamase; bla; confers resistance to ampicillin, carbenicillin, and related antibiotics
   7127..7231    -  promoter       AmpR promoter: bla
>Addgene plasmid #146484 | pAc5.1B-EGFP-DmGW182-MGW-Cterm_H | addgene full sequence | sequence record 355951 | Addgene NGS Result
CATGAATGGCATCAACTCTGAATCAAATCTTTGCAGATGCACCTACTTCTCATTTCCACTGTCACATCAT
TTTTCCAGATCTCGCTGCCTGTTATGTGGCCCACAAACCAAGACACGTTTTATGGCCATTAAAGCTGGCT
GATCGTCGCCAAACACCAAATACATAATGAATATGTACACATTCGAGAAAGAAGCGATCAAAGAAGCGTC
TTCGGGCGGAGTAGGAGAATGCGGAGGAGAAGGAGAACGAGCTGATCTAGTATCTCTCCACAATCCAATG
CCAACTGACCAACTGGCCATATTCGGAGCAATTTGAAGCCAATTTCCATCGCCTGGCGATCGCTCCATTC
TTGGCTATATGTTTTTCACCGTTACCCGGGGCCATTTTCAAAGACTCGTCGGCAAGATAAGATTGTGTCA
CTCGCTGTCTCTCTTCATTTGTCGAAGAATGCTGAGGAATTTCGCGATGACGTCGGCGAGTATTTTGAAG
AATGAGAATAATTTGTATTTATACGAAAATCAGTTAGTGGAATTTTCTACAAAAACATGTTATCTATAGA
TAATTTTGTTGCAAAATATGTTGACTATGACAAAGATTGTATGTATATACCTTTAATGTATTCTCATTTT
CTTATGTATTTATAATGGCAATGATGATACTGATGATATTTTAAGATGATGCCAGACCAAAAGGCTTGAA
TTTCTGCGTCTTTTGCCGAACGCAGTGCATGTGCAATTGTTGTTTTTTGGAATATTCAATTTTCGGACTG
TCCGCTTTGATTTCAGTTTCTTGGCTTATTCAAAAAGCAAAGTAAAGCCAAAAAAGCGAGATGGCAATAC
CAAATGCGGCAAAACGGTAGTGGAAGGAAAGGGGTGCGGGGCAGCGGAAGGAAGGGTGGGGCGGGGCGTG
GCGGGGTCTGTGGCTGGGCGCGACGTCACCGACGTTGGAGCCACTCCTTTGACCATGTGTGCGTGTGTGT
ATTATTCGTGTCTCGCCACTCGCCGGTTGTTTTTTTCTTTTTATGCTGCGCTCTCTCTAGCGCCATCTCG
CTTACGCATGCTCAACGCACCGCATGTTGCCGTTTCCTTTTATGCGTCATTTTGGCTCGAAATAGGCAAT
TATTTAAACAAAGATTAGTCAACGAAAACGCTAAAATAAATAAGTCTACAATATGGTTACTTATTGCCAT
GTGTGTGCAGCCAACGATAGCAACAAAAGCAACAACACAGGTGGCTTTCCCTCTTTCACTTTTTGTTTGC
AAGCCGCGTGCGAGCAAGACGGCACGACCGGCAAACGCAATTACGCTGACAAAGAGCAGACGAAGTTTTG
GCGAAAAACATCAAGGCGCCTGATACGAATGCATTTGCAATAACAATTGCGATATTTAATATTGTTTATG
AAGCTGTTTGACTTCAAAACACACAAAAAAAAAAATAAAACAAATTATTTGAAAGAGAATTAGGAATCGG
ACGCTTATCGTTAGGGTAACAACAAGAAATGCTTACTGAGTCACAGCCTCTGGAAAACTGCCGCAAGCCA
GAGAGAGAGAGAAAAAGAGGGAGAGCAGCTTAGACCGCATGTGCTTGTGTGTGAGGCGTCTCTCTCTTCG
TCTCTGTTGCGCAAACGCATAGACTGCACTGAAAAAATCGATTACCTATTTTTTATGAATGAATATTTGC
ACTATTACTATTCAAAACTATTAAGATAGCAATCACATTCAATAGCCAAATACTATACCACCTGAGCGAT
GCAACGAAATGATCAATTTGAGCAAAAATGCTGCATATTTAGGACGGCATCATTATAGAAATGCTTCTTG
CTGTGTACTTTTCTCTCGTCTGGCAGCTGTTTCGCCGTTATTGTTAAAACCGGCTTAAGTTAGGTGTGTT
TTCTACGACTAGTGAATGCCCTACTAGAAGATGTGTGTTGCACAAAATGTCCCTGGAATAACCAATTTGA
AGTGCAGATAGCAGTAAACGTAAGCTAATATGAATATTATTTAACTGTAATGTTTTAATATCGCTGGACA
TTACTAATAAACCCACTATAAACACATGTACATATGTATGTTTTGGCATACAATGAGTAGTTGGGGAAAA
AATGTGTAAAAGCACCGTGACCATCACAGCATAAAGATAACCAGCTGAAGTATCGAATATGAGTAACCCC
CAAATTGAATCACATGCCGCAACTGATAGGACCCATGGAAGTACACTCTTCATGGCGATATACAAGACAC
ACACAAGCACGAACACCCAGTTGCGGAGGAAATTCTCCGTAAATGAAAACCCAATCGGCGAACAATTCAT
ACCCATATATGGTAAAAGTTTTGAACGCGACTTGAGAGCGGAGAGCATTGCGGCTGATAAGGTTTTAGCG
CTAAGCGGGCTTTATAAAACGGGCTGCGGGACCAGTTTTCATATCACTACCGTTTGAGTTCTTGTGCTGT
GTGGATACTCCTCCCGACACAAAGCCGCTCCATCAGCCAGCAGTCGTCTAATCCAGAGACCCCGGATCGG
GGTACCATCATGGTGAGCAAGGGCGAGGAGCTGTTCACCGGGGTGGTGCCCATCCTGGTCGAGCTGGACG
GCGACGTAAACGGCCACAAGTTCAGCGTGTCCGGCGAGGGCGAGGGCGATGCCACCTACGGCAAGCTGAC
CCTGAAGTTCATCTGCACCACCGGCAAGCTGCCCGTGCCCTGGCCCACCCTCGTGACCACCCTGACCTAC
GGCGTGCAGTGCTTCAGCCGCTACCCCGACCACATGAAGCAGCACGACTTCTTCAAGTCCGCCATGCCCG
AAGGCTACGTCCAGGAGCGCACCATCTTCTTCAAGGACGACGGCAACTACAAGACCCGCGCCGAGGTGAA
GTTCGAGGGCGACACCCTGGTGAACCGCATCGAGCTGAAGGGCATCGACTTCAAGGAGGACGGCAACATC
CTGGGGCACAAGCTGGAGTACAACTACAACAGCCACAACGTCTATATCATGGCCGACAAGCAGAAGAACG
GCATCAAGGTGAACTTCAAGATCCGCCACAACATCGAGGACGGCAGCGTGCAGCTCGCCGACCACTACCA
GCAGAACACCCCCATCGGCGACGGCCCCGTGCTGCTGCCCGACAACCACTACCTGAGCACCCAGTCCGCC
CTGAGCAAAGACCCCAACGAGAAGCGCGATCACATGGTCCTGCTGGAGTTCGTGACCGCCGCCGGGATCA
CTCTCGGCATGGACGAGCTGTACAAGCCAAGCTTGAATTCTGCAGATATCCAGCACAGTGGCGGCCGCTA
TCAAGGAGCGTCCAATCAACAATCCCGATTAAATCAGTGGAAGCTTCCAGTATTAGATAAGGAGATCAAC
TCTGACAGTACGGAATTTTCTCGTGCCCCAGGTGCAACGAAACAAAATTTGACGGCCAACACAAGCAACA
TAAACTCTTTGGGTCTTCAAAACGATAGTACATGGTCAACTGGACGCAGTATTGGTGACGGTTGGCCTGA
TCCCTCATCTGATAACGAGAATAAAGACTGGTCTGTTGCTCAGCCAACTTCAGCAGCAACTGCTTACACT
GATCTGGTCCAAGAGTTTGAGCCAGGCAAGCCATGGAAGGGTTCACAGATCAAAAGCATAGAAGATGATC
CCAGCATTACACCAGGAAGCGTTGCTAGATCTCCATTGTCTATTAATTCGACGCCAAAAGATGCTGACAT
ATTTGCCAATACCGGTAAAAATTCACCGACTGATTTACCGCCACTAAGTTTATCGTCGTCTACATGGAGT
TTTAATCCAAACCAAAATTATCCGAGTCACAGTTGGTCTGACAATAGTCAACAATGTACCGCCACTTCGG
AGCTTTGGACAAGCCCGCTAAATAAATCATCGTCTCGAGGTCCCCCGCCAGGATTGACTGCCAATTCAAA
TAAATCTGCAAATAGTAATGCGTCAACGCCAACAACTATTACCGGAGGTGCGAATGGATGGTTACAGCCT
CGAAGTGGCGGTGTTCAAACCACAAACACTAATTGGACAGGTGGTAACACCACTTGGGGCCCACAAACTC
CTTCCTCTACAAGCTCTAGTGGAACTAGTGGTGGCAACGTCGGAGGCGTCGGCACTTCAGCCAATAATGC
AAACAGTGGTTCTGCAGCTTGTCTGTCCGGAAACAATAGCGGCAACGGAAACGGCAGCGCGAGCGGCGCC
GGCAGCGGCAACAATGGCAACAGTAGCTGCAACAACAGTGCCGCCGGGGGGGGCAGCAGCAGCAACAACA
CGATTACCACTGTAGCAAATTCGAATCTTGTTGGTTCTAGTGGCTCTGTCTCAAATTCCTCTGGCGTTAC
TGCTAACTCTAGTACTGTTTCTGTAGTTAGTTGTACAGCGAGTGGGAATTCCATAAATGGGGCAGGTACT
GCAAACAGTTCTGGTTCAAAGAGTAGTGCAAACAATTTAGCTAGCGGCCAGTCTAGCGCTTCTAACTTAA
CTAATAGCACCAATTCAACATGGCGACAAACTAGCCAAAACCAAGCTCTTCAAAGTCAAAGCAGGCCATC
AGGCAGAGAAGCTGACTTTGATTATATATCTCTCGTTTATTCCATTGTTGATGATTAATCTAGAGGGCCC
GCGGTTCGAAGGTAAGCCTATCCCTAACCCTCTCCTCGGTCTCGATTCTACGCGTACCGGTCATCATCAC
CATCACCATTGAGTTTAAACCCGCTGATCAGCCTCGACTGTGCCTTCTAAGGCCTGAGCTCGCTGATCAG
CCTCGATCGAGGATCCAGACATGATAAGATACATTGATGAGTTTGGACAAACCACAACTAGAATGCAGTG
AAAAAAATGCTTTATTTGTGAAATTTGTGATGCTATTGCTTTATTTGTAACCATTATAAGCTGCAATAAA
CAAGTTAACAACAACAATTGCATTCATTTTATGTTTCAGGTTCAGGGGGAGGTGTGGGAGGTTTTTTAAA
GCAAGTAAAACCTCTACAAATGTGGTATGGCTGATTATGATCAGTCGACCGATGCCCTTGAGAGCCTTCA
ACCCAGTCAGCTCCTTCCGGTGGGCGCGGGGCATGACTATCGTCGCCGCACTTATGACTGTCTTCTTTAT
CATGCAACTCGTAGGACAGGTGCCGGCAGCGCTCTGGGTCATTTTCGGCGAGGACCGCTTTCGCTGGAGC
GCGACGATGATCGGCCTGTCGCTTGCGGTATTCGGAATCTTGCACGCCCTCGCTCAAGCCTTCGTCACTG
GTCCCGCCACCAAACGTTTCGGCGAGAAGCAGGCCATTATCGCCGGCATGGCGGCCGACGCGCTGGGCTA
CGTCTTGCTGGCGTTCGCGACGCGAGGCTGGATGGCCTTCCCCATTATGATTCTTCTCGCTTCCGGCGGC
ATCGGGATGCCCGCGTTGCAGGCCATGCTGTCCAGGCAGGTAGATGACGACCATCAGGGACAGCTTCAAG
GCCAGCAAAAGGCCAGGAACCGTAAAAAGGCCGCGTTGCTGGCGTTTTTCCATAGGCTCCGCCCCCCTGA
CGAGCATCACAAAAATCGACGCTCAAGTCAGAGGTGGCGAAACCCGACAGGACTATAAAGATACCAGGCG
TTTCCCCCTGGAAGCTCCCTCGTGCGCTCTCCTGTTCCGACCCTGCCGCTTACCGGATACCTGTCCGCCT
TTCTCCCTTCGGGAAGCGTGGCGCTTTCTCATAGCTCACGCTGTAGGTATCTCAGTTCGGTGTAGGTCGT
TCGCTCCAAGCTGGGCTGTGTGCACGAACCCCCCGTTCAGCCCGACCGCTGCGCCTTATCCGGTAACTAT
CGTCTTGAGTCCAACCCGGTAAGACACGACTTATCGCCACTGGCAGCAGCCACTGGTAACAGGATTAGCA
GAGCGAGGTATGTAGGCGGTGCTACAGAGTTCTTGAAGTGGTGGCCTAACTACGGCTACACTAGAAGGAC
AGTATTTGGTATCTGCGCTCTGCTGAAGCCAGTTACCTTCGGAAAAAGAGTTGGTAGCTCTTGATCCGGC
AAACAAACCACCGCTGGTAGCGGTGGTTTTTTTGTTTGCAAGCAGCAGATTACGCGCAGAAAAAAAGGAT
CTCAAGAAGATCCTTTGATCTTTTCTACGGGGTCTGACGCTCAGTGGAACGAAAACTCACGTTAAGGGAT
TTTGGTCATGAGATTATCAAAAAGGATCTTCACCTAGATCCTTTTAAATTAAAAATGAAGTTTTAAATCA
ATCTAAAGTATATATGAGTAAACTTGGTCTGACAGTTACCAATGCTTAATCAGTGAGGCACCTATCTCAG
CGATCTGTCTATTTCGTTCATCCATAGTTGCCTGACTCCCCGTCGTGTAGATAACTACGATACGGGAGGG
CTTACCATCTGGCCCCAGTGCTGCAATGATACCGCGAGACCCACGCTCACCGGCTCCAGATTTATCAGCA
ATAAACCAGCCAGCCGGAAGGGCCGAGCGCAGAAGTGGTCCTGCAACTTTATCCGCCTCCATCCAGTCTA
TTAATTGTTGCCGGGAAGCTAGAGTAAGTAGTTCGCCAGTTAATAGTTTGCGCAACGTTGTTGCCATTGC
TGCAGGCATCGTGGTGTCACGCTCGTCGTTTGGTATGGCTTCATTCAGCTCCGGTTCCCAACGATCAAGG
CGAGTTACATGATCCCCCATGTTGTGCAAAAAAGCGGTTAGCTCCTTCGGTCCTCCGATCGTTGTCAGAA
GTAAGTTGGCCGCAGTGTTATCACTCATGGTTATGGCAGCACTGCATAATTCTCTTACTGTCATGCCATC
CGTAAGATGCTTTTCTGTGACTGGTGAGTACTCAACCAAGTCATTCTGAGAATAGTGTATGCGGCGACCG
AGTTGCTCTTGCCCGGCGTCAACACGGGATAATACCGCGCCACATAGCAGAACTTTAAAAGTGCTCATCA
TTGGAAAACGTTCTTCGGGGCGAAAACTCTCAAGGATCTTACCGCTGTTGAGATCCAGTTCGATGTAACC
CACTCGTGCACCCAACTGATCTTCAGCATCTTTTACTTTCACCAGCGTTTCTGGGTGAGCAAAAACAGGA
AGGCAAAATGCCGCAAAAAAGGGAATAAGGGCGACACGGAAATGTTGAATACTCATACTCTTCCTTTTTC
AATATTATTGAAGCATTTATCAGGGTTATTGTCTCATGAGCGGATACATATTTGAATGTATTTAGAAAAA
TAAACAAATAGGGGTTCCGCGCACATTTCCCCGAAAAGTGCCACCTGACGTCTAAGAAACCATTATTATC
ATGACATTAACCTATAAAAATAGGCGTATCACGAGGCCCTTTCGTCTTCAAGAATTAATTCTATATTCTA
AAAACACAAATGATACTTCTAAAAAAAAAT
